Addgene plasmid #56178: mCardinal-Vimentin-7
Purpose: Localization: Intermediate Filaments, Excitation: 604, Emission: 659
Depositing lab: Michael Davidson. Depositing organization: Florida State University, Tallahassee. Publication: Non-invasive intravital imaging of cellular differentiation with a bright red-excitable fluorescent protein. Chu J, Haynes RD, Corbel SY, Li P, Gonzalez-Gonzalez E, Burg JS, Ataie NJ, Lam AJ, Cranfill PJ, Baird MA, Davidson MW, Ng HL, Garcia KC, Contag CH, Shen K, Blau HM, Lin MZ. Nat Methods. 2014 Mar 16. doi: 10.1038/nmeth.2888. PubMed 24633408.
Backbone
  Vector backbone: mCardinal
  Backbone size w/o insert (bp): 4750
  Vector type: Mammalian Expression
  Selectable markers: Neomycin (select with G418)
Growth in bacteria
  Bacterial resistance: Kanamycin, 50 μg/mL
  Growth temperature: 37°C
  Growth strain: DH5alpha
  Copy number: High Copy
Gene/Insert
  Gene/Insert name: Vimentin (alt name: NM_003380.3)
  Species: H. sapiens (human)
  Entrez Gene: VIM
  Promoter: CMV
  Tag / fusion protein: mCardinal
  Cloning method: Unknown
  Sequencing primers: 5′ CMV-F; 3′ SV40pA-R
Terms and licenses: Academic/Nonprofit Terms; Industry Terms
Depositor comments: . Excitation = 604; Emission = 659
How to cite: mCardinal-Vimentin-7 was a gift from Michael Davidson (Addgene plasmid # 56178 ; http://n2t.net/addgene:56178 ; RRID:Addgene_56178)
