[The description below was written by a language model from this plasmid's Addgene catalogue record.]
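Description:
mCardinal-Vimentin-7 is a mammalian expression plasmid that produces human vimentin (VIM) fused to the far-red fluorescent protein mCardinal, built on an mCardinal vector backbone of about 4.75 kb without the insert. Expression of the fusion is driven by the CMV promoter, a strong constitutive promoter in most mammalian cell lines, and the listed 3′ sequencing primer indicates that an SV40 polyadenylation signal lies downstream of the coding region. The plasmid is maintained in E. coli at high copy number under kanamycin selection. It also carries a neomycin resistance marker, so transfected mammalian cells can be selected with G418 if stable lines are wanted. The record does not state the origin of replication, the cloning method, or which end of vimentin carries the fluorescent protein. The meaning of the "7" in the name is also not explained.

Vimentin is a type III intermediate filament protein, and the fusion is intended as a localization marker that incorporates into the intermediate filament network and labels it in live or fixed cells. mCardinal has an excitation maximum at 604 nm and an emission maximum at 659 nm, so it can be excited with red light. This makes it easy to combine with green and orange reporters in multicolour imaging. The associated publication describes mCardinal as a bright red-excitable fluorescent protein developed for non-invasive intravital imaging. This construct is typically used to visualise cytoskeletal intermediate filaments by fluorescence microscopy and to show how mCardinal performs as a fusion tag. No feature table accompanies the record, so details of individual elements beyond the catalogue fields cannot be confirmed.
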