>Addgene plasmid #56178 | mCardinal-Vimentin-7 | depositor partial sequence | sequence record 87077 | insert sequence
GATCCGCTAGCGCTACCGGACTCAGATCTCGAGCTCAAGCTTCGAATTCCCATGTCCACCAGGTCCGTGT
CCTCGTCCTCCTACCGCAGGATGTTCGGCGGCCCGGGCACCGCGAGCCGGCCGAGCTCCAGCCGGAGCTA
CGTGACTACGTCCACCCGCACCTACAGCCTGGGCAGCGCGCTGCGCCCCAGCACCAGCCGCAGCCTCTAC
GCCTCGTCCCCGGGCGGCGTGTATGCCACGCGCTCCTCTGCCGTGCGCCTGCGGAGCAGCGTGCCCGGGG
TGCGGCTCCTGCAGGACTCGGTGGACTTCTCGCTGGCCGACGCCATCAACACCGAGTTCAAGAACACCCG
CACCAACGAGAAGGTGGAGCTGCAGGAGCTGAATGACCGCTTCGCCAACTACATCGACAAGGTGCGCTTC
CTGGAGCAGCAGAATAAGATCCTGCTGGCCGAGCTCGAGCAGCTCAAGGGCCAAGGCAAGTCGCGCCTGG
GGGACCTCTACGAGGAGGAGATGCGGGAGCTGCGCCGGCAGGTGGACCAGCTAACCAACGACAAAGCCCG
CGTCGAGGTGGAGCGCGACAACCTGGCCGAGGACATCATGCGCCTCCGGGAGAAATTGCAGGAGGAGATG
CTTCAGAGAGAGGAAGCCGAAAACACCCTGCAATCTTTCAGACAGGATGTTGACAATGCGTCTCTGGCAC
GTCTTGACCTTGAACGCAAAGTGGAATCTTTGCAAGAAGAGATTGCCTTTTTGAAGAAACTCCACGAAGA
GGAAATCCAGGAGCTGCAGGCTCAGATTCAGGAACAGCATGTCCAAATCGATGTGGATGTTTCCAAGCCT
GACCTCACGGCTGCCCTGCGTGACGTACGTCAGCAATATGAAAGTGTGGCTGCCAAGAACCTGCAGGAGG
CAGAAGAATGGTACAAATCCAAGTTTGCTGACCTCTCTGAGGCTGCCAACCGGAACAATGACGCCCTGCG
CCAGGCAAAGCAGGAGTCCACTGAGTACCGGAGACAGGTGCAGTCCCTCACCTGTGAAGTGGATGCCCTT
AAAGGAACCAATGAGTCCCTGGAACGCCAGATGCGTGAAATGGAAGAGAACTTTGCCGTTGAAGCTGCTA
ACTACCAAGACACTATTGGCCGCCTGCAGGATGAGATTCAGAATATGAAGGAGGAAATGGCTCGTCACCT
TCGTGAATACCAAGACCTGCTCAATGTTAAGATGGCCCTTGACATTGAGATTGCCACCTACAGGAAGCTG
CTGGAAGGCGAGGAGAGCAGGATTTCTCTGCCTCTTCCAAACTTTTCCTCCCTGAACCTGAGGGAAACTA
ATCTGGATTCACTCCCTCTGGTTGATACCCACTCAAAAAGGACACTTCTGATTAAGACGGTTGAAACTAG
AGATGGACAGGTTATCAACGAAACTTCTCAGCATCACGATGACCTTGAAGGGGATCCACCGGTCGCCACC
[732 nt withheld, positions 1471-2202]
TAAGCGGCCGCGACTCTAGATCATAATCAGCCATA
