>Addgene plasmid #56178 | mCardinal-Vimentin-7 | addgene partial sequence | sequence record 112524 | C-ter-GFP 5'-CTCCTCGCCCTTGCTCAC-3'
GTTTCGTTGATAACCTGTCCATCTCTAGTTTCAACCGTCTTAATCAGAAGTGTCCTTTTTGAGTGGGTAT
CAACCAGAGGGAGTGAATCCAGATTAGTTTCCCTCAGGTTCAGGGAGGAAAAGTTTGGAAGAGGCAGAGA
AATCCTGCTCTCCTCGCCTTCCAGCAGCTTCCTGTAGGTGGCAATCTCAATGTCAAGGGCCATCTTAACA
TTGAGCAGGTCTTGGTATTCACGAAGGTGACGAGCCATTTCCTCCTTCATATTCTGAATCTCATCCTGCA
GGCGGCCAATAGTGTCTTGGTAGTTAGCAGCTTCAACGGCAAAGTTCTCTTCCATTTCACGCATCTGGCG
TTCCAGGGACTCATTGGTTCCTTTAAGGGCATCCACTTCACAGGTGAGGGACTGCACCTGTCTCCGGTAC
TCAGTGGACTCCTGCTTTGCCTGGCGCAGGGCGTCATTGTTCCGGTTGGCAGCCTCAGAGAGGTCAGCAA
ACTTGGATTTGTACCATTCTTCTGCCTCCTGCAGGTTCTTGGCAGCCACACTTTCATATTGCTGACGTAC
GTCACGCAGGGCAGCCGTGAGGTCAGGCTTGGAAACATCCACATCGATTTGGACATGCTG
